Addgene plasmid #158959: pLenti-trGluc
Purpose: DNA donor plasmid containing repair template for Gaussia luciferase (Gluc) of bioluminescent repair reporter (BLRR).
Depositing lab: Charles P. Lai. Depositing organization: Institute of Atomic and Molecular Sciences, Academia Sinica. Publication: A multiplexed bioluminescent reporter for sensitive and non-invasive tracking of DNA double strand break repair dynamics in vitro and in vivo. Chien JC, Tabet E, Pinkham K, da Hora CC, Chang JC, Lin S, Badr CE, Lai CP. Nucleic Acids Res. 2020 Aug 14. pii: 5892751. doi: 10.1093/nar/gkaa669. PubMed 32797168.
Backbone
  Vector backbone: CSCW-IRES-GFP
  Backbone size w/o insert (bp): 8644
  Total vector size (bp): 9006
  Vector type: Mammalian Expression, Lentiviral
Growth in bacteria
  Bacterial resistance: Ampicillin, 100 μg/mL
  Growth temperature: 37°C
  Growth strain: NEB Stable
  Copy number: High Copy
Gene/Insert
  Gene/Insert name: trGluc (alt names: truncated Gluc; gibberish Gluc)
  Species: H. sapiens (human)
  Insert size (bp): 362
  Promoter: CMV
  Cloning method: Gibson Cloning
  Sequencing primers: 5′ ACCAAAATCAACGGGACTTT; 3′ AACTCACAACGTGGCACTG
Resource information
  A portion of this plasmid was derived from a plasmid made by: The backbone came from Partners Research Cores #LEN071
Terms and licenses: Academic/Nonprofit Terms; Industry Terms: Not Available to Industry
How to cite: pLenti-trGluc was a gift from Charles P. Lai (Addgene plasmid # 158959 ; http://n2t.net/addgene:158959 ; RRID:Addgene_158959)
