[The description below was written by a language model from this plasmid's Addgene catalogue record and pLannotate feature annotations shown in this document.]
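Description:
pLenti-trGluc is a third-generation-style, self-inactivating HIV-1 lentiviral transfer plasmid built on the CSCW-IRES-GFP backbone. It serves as the DNA donor carrying the repair template for the Gaussia luciferase (Gluc) arm of a bioluminescent repair reporter (BLRR) used to track DNA double-strand break repair. It is propagated in E. coli through a high-copy ColE1/pUC-type origin with ampicillin selection (AmpR). The backbone also carries an f1 origin and an SV40/EM7-driven BleoR cassette with an SV40 poly(A) signal, which could confer Zeocin/bleomycin resistance in mammalian or bacterial cells.

A CMV enhancer/promoter is fused to a truncated 5' LTR, so genomic RNA can be transcribed without Tat. It is followed by the Ψ packaging signal with a partial gag sequence, the RRE for Rev-dependent nuclear export, and the cPPT/CTS. The payload sits directly after the cPPT/CTS: a fragment of about 360 bp of human codon-optimized Gaussia luciferase (trGluc, also called "truncated" or "gibberish" Gluc). An EMCV IRES and EGFP follow, then a WPRE, the ΔU3 3' LTR and a bGH poly(A) signal. The catalogue lists CMV as the promoter, but neither feature table annotates an internal promoter between the cPPT and the Gluc fragment; the only CMV element found is the one upstream of the 5' LTR. This fits a donor meant to supply homology for repair rather than to express active luciferase, although the record does not say so. The catalogue gives the insert species as human, whereas the annotation indicates a human codon-optimized Gaussia sequence.

The depositor sequence (9,006 nt) and the repository's sequencing result (9,153 nt) show the same overall architecture. They differ mainly in the IRES region, which is annotated as a longer, intact IRES2 in the sequenced version.
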