Features (pLannotate 1.2.2; 31 found; start..end, strand, type, name):
     36..80      -  misc_feature   bom (fragment): basis of mobility region from pBR322
    235..614     +  enhancer       CMV enhancer: human cytomegalovirus immediate early enhancer
    615..814     +  promoter       CMV promoter: human cytomegalovirus (CMV) immediate early promoter
    832..1012    +  LTR            5' LTR (truncated): truncated 5' long terminal repeat (LTR) from HIV-1
   1059..1184    +  misc_feature   HIV-1 Ψ: packaging signal of human immunodeficiency virus type 1
   1168..1531    +  CDS            HIV-1 gag (fragment): gag protein from human immunodeficiency virus 1; gag
   1677..1910    +  misc_feature   RRE: The Rev response element (RRE) of HIV-1 allows for Rev-dependent mRNA export from the nucleus to the cytoplasm.
   2287..2387    +  CDS            Rev (fragment): human immunodeficiency virus 1 (HIV-1) Rev protein; rev; enhances nuclear export of unspliced and incompletely spliced viral mRNAs
   2393..2510    +  misc_feature   cPPT/CTS: central polypurine tract and central termination sequence of HIV-1
   2512..2872    +  CDS            hGLuc (fragment): secreted Gaussia luciferase human codon-optimized
   2896..2984    +  misc_feature   IRES (fragment): internal ribosome entry site (IRES) of the encephalomyocarditis virus (EMCV)
   2984..3323    +  misc_feature   IRES (fragment): internal ribosome entry site (IRES) of the encephalomyocarditis virus (EMCV)
   3337..4056    +  CDS            EGFP: the original enhanced GFP (Yang et al., 1996) mammalian codon-optimized
   4076..4664    +  misc_feature   WPRE: woodchuck hepatitis virus posttranscriptional regulatory element
   4683..4751    +  CDS            nef (fragment): NEF_HV1Z2 - Experimental evidence at protein level: Swiss-Prot protein existence level 1. Extracellular Nef protein targets CD4(+) T-lymphocytes for apoptosis by interacting with CXCR4 surface receptors. From Human immunodeficiency virus type 1 group M subtype D (isolate Z2/CDC-Z34) (HIV-1).
   4753..4986    +  LTR            3' LTR (ΔU3): self-inactivating 3' long terminal repeat (LTR) from HIV-1
   5021..5245    +  polyA_signal   bGH poly(A) signal: bovine growth hormone polyadenylation signal
   5249..5270    +  promoter       SV40 promoter (fragment): SV40 enhancer and early promoter
   5291..5719    +  rep_origin     f1 ori (sequence partly withheld): f1 bacteriophage origin of replication; arrow indicates direction of (+) strand synthesis
   5733..6062    +  promoter       SV40 promoter: SV40 enhancer and early promoter
   6110..6157    +  promoter       EM7 promoter: synthetic bacterial promoter&nbsp
   6176..6550    +  CDS            BleoR: antibiotic-binding protein; Sh ble from Streptoalloteichus hindustanus; confers resistance to bleomycin, phleomycin, and Zeocin™
   6560..6685    +  CDS            ble (fragment): BLE_KLEPN - Experimental evidence at protein level: Swiss-Prot protein existence level 1. Binding protein with a strong affinity to the bleomycin family of antibiotics. Binds to CL990; an antimitotic-antibiotic compound. From Klebsiella pneumoniae.
   6680..6801    +  polyA_signal   SV40 poly(A) signal: SV40 polyadenylation signal
   6874..6890    -  protein_bind   lac operator: The lac repressor binds to the lac operator to inhibit transcription in E. coli. This inhibition can be relieved by adding lactose or isopropyl-β-D-thiogalactopyranoside (IPTG). lac repressor encoded by lacI
   6898..6928    -  promoter       lac promoter: promoter for the E. coli lac operon
   6943..6964    -  protein_bind   CAP binding site: CAP binding activates transcription in the presence of cAMP. E. coli catabolite activator protein
   6977..7069    -  CDS            lacI (fragment): lac repressor; lacI; The lac repressor binds to the lac operator to inhibit transcription in E. coli. This inhibition can be relieved by adding lactose or isopropyl-β-D-thiogalactopyranoside (IPTG).
   7252..7840    -  rep_origin     ori: high-copy-number ColE1/pMB1/pBR322/pUC origin of replication
   8011..8871    -  CDS            AmpR: β-lactamase; bla; confers resistance to ampicillin, carbenicillin, and related antibiotics
   8872..8976    -  promoter       AmpR promoter: bla
>Addgene plasmid #158959 | pLenti-trGluc | depositor full sequence | sequence record 309605 | pLenti-trGluc sequence 9006 bps
GACGGATCGGGAGATCTCCCGATCCCCTATGGTCGACTCTCAGTACAATCTGCTCTGATGCCGCATAGTT
AAGCCAGTATCTGCTCCCTGCTTGTGTGTTGGAGGTCGCTGAGTAGTGCGCGAGCAAAATTTAAGCTACA
ACAAGGCAAGGCTTGACCGACAATTGCATGAAGAATCTGCTTAGGGTTAGGCGTTTTGCGCTGCTTCGCG
ATGTACGGGCCAGATATACGCGTTGACATTGATTATTGACTAGTTATTAATAGTAATCAATTACGGGGTC
ATTAGTTCATAGCCCATATATGGAGTTCCGCGTTACATAACTTACGGTAAATGGCCCGCCTGGCTGACCG
CCCAACGACCCCCGCCCATTGACGTCAATAATGACGTATGTTCCCATAGTAACGCCAATAGGGACTTTCC
ATTGACGTCAATGGGTGGAGTATTTACGGTAAACTGCCCACTTGGCAGTACATCAAGTGTATCATATGCC
AAGTACGCCCCCTATTGACGTCAATGACGGTAAATGGCCCGCCTGGCATTATGCCCAGTACATGACCTTA
TGGGACTTTCCTACTTGGCAGTACATCTACGTATTAGTCATCGCTATTACCATGGTGATGCGGTTTTGGC
AGTACATCAATGGGCGTGGATAGCGGTTTGACTCACGGGGATTTCCAAGTCTCCACCCCATTGACGTCAA
TGGGAGTTTGTTTTGGCACCAAAATCAACGGGACTTTCCAAAATGTCGTAACAACTCCGCCCCATTGACG
CAAATGGGCGGTAGGCGTGTACGGTGGGAGGTCTATATAAGCAGCGCGTTTTGCCTGTACTGGGTCTCTC
TGGTTAGACCAGATCTGAGCCTGGGAGCTCTCTGGCTAACTAGGGAACCCACTGCTTAAGCCTCAATAAA
GCTTGCCTTGAGTGCTTCAAGTAGTGTGTGCCCGTCTGTTGTGTGACTCTGGTAACTAGAGATCCCTCAG
ACCCTTTTAGTCAGTGTGGAAAATCTCTAGCAGTGGCGCCCGAACAGGGACTTGAAAGCGAAAGGGAAAC
CAGAGGAGCTCTCTCGACGCAGGACTCGGCTTGCTGAAGCGCGCACGGCAAGAGGCGAGGGGCGGCGACT
GGTGAGTACGCCAAAAATTTTGACTAGCGGAGGCTAGAAGGAGAGAGATGGGTGCGAGAGCGTCAGTATT
AAGCGGGGGAGAATTAGATCGCGATGGGAAAAAATTCGGTTAAGGCCAGGGGGAAAGAAAAAATATAAAT
TAAAACATATAGTATGGGCAAGCAGGGAGCTAGAACGATTCGCAGTTAATCCTGGCCTGTTAGAAACATC
AGAAGGCTGTAGACAAATACTGGGACAGCTACAACCATCCCTTCAGACAGGATCAGAAGAACTTAGATCA
TTATATAATACAGTAGCAACCCTCTATTGTGTGCATCAAAGGATAGAGATAAAAGACACCAAGGAAGCTT
TAGACAAGATAGAGGAAGAGCAAAACAAAAGTAAGACCACCGCACAGCAAGCGGCCGCTGATCTTCAGAC
CTGGAGGAGGAGATATGAGGGACAATTGGAGAAGTGAATTATATAAATATAAAGTAGTAAAAATTGAACC
ATTAGGAGTAGCACCCACCAAGGCAAAGAGAAGAGTGGTGCAGAGAGAAAAAAGAGCAGTGGGAATAGGA
GCTTTGTTCCTTGGGTTCTTGGGAGCAGCAGGAAGCACTATGGGCGCAGCGTCAATGACGCTGACGGTAC
AGGCCAGACAATTATTGTCTGGTATAGTGCAGCAGCAGAACAATTTGCTGAGGGCTATTGAGGCGCAACA
GCATCTGTTGCAACTCACAGTCTGGGGCATCAAGCAGCTCCAGGCAAGAATCCTGGCTGTGGAAAGATAC
CTAAAGGATCAACAGCTCCTGGGGATTTGGGGTTGCTCTGGAAAACTCATTTGCACCACTGCTGTGCCTT
GGAATGCTAGTTGGAGTAATAAATCTCTGGAACAGATTTGGAATCACACGACCTGGATGGAGTGGGACAG
AGAAATTAACAATTACACAAGCTTAATACACTCCTTAATTGAAGAATCGCAAAACCAGCAAGAAAAGAAT
GAACAAGAATTATTGGAATTAGATAAATGGGCAAGTTTGTGGAATTGGTTTAACATAACAAATTGGCTGT
GGTATATAAAATTATTCATAATGATAGTAGGAGGCTTGGTAGGTTTAAGAATAGTTTTTGCTGTACTTTC
TATAGTGAATAGAGTTAGGCAGGGATATTCACCATTATCGTTTCAGACCCACCTCCCAACCCCGAGGGGA
CCCGACAGGCCCGAAGGAATAGAAGAAGAAGGTGGAGAGAGAGACAGAGACAGATCCATTCGATTAGTGA
ACGGATCTTAACTTTTAAAAGAAAAGGGGGGATTGGGGGGTACAGTGCAGGGGAAAGAATAGTAGACATA
ATAGCAACAGACATACAAACTAAAGAATTACAAAAACAAATTACAAAAATTCAAAATTTTGAAGCTGGCT
GCACCAGGGGCTGTCTGATCTGCCTGTCCCACATCAAGTGCACGCCCAAGATGAAGAAGTTCATCCCAGG
ACGCTGCCACACCTACGAAGGCGACAAAGAGTCCGCACAGGGCGGCATAGGCGAGGCGATCGTCGACATT
CCTGAGATTCCTGGGTTCAAGGACTTGGAGCCCATGGAGCAGTTCATCGCACAGGTCGATCTGTGTGTGG
ACTGCACAACTGGCTGCCTCAAAGGGCTTGCCAACGTGCAGTGTTCTGACCTGCTCAAGAAGTGGCTGCC
GCAACGCTGTGCGACCTTTGCCAGCAAGATCCAGGGCCAGGTGGACAAGATCAAGGGGGCCGGTGGTGAC
TAGGCTCAAGCTTCCAATTGATCCGCCCCTCTCCCTCCCCCCCCCCTAACGTTACTGGCCGAAGCCGCTT
GGAATAAGGCCGGTGTGCGTTTGTCTATATGTTATTTTCCACCAAGACAAACAACGTCTGTAGCGACCCT
TTGCAGGCAGCGGAACCCCCCACCTGGCGACAGGTGCCTCTGCGGCCAAAAGCCACGTGTATAAGATACA
CCTGCAAAGGCGGCACAACCCCAGTGCCACGTTGTGAGTTGGATAGTTGTGGAAAGAGTCAAATGGCTCT
CCTCAAGCGTATTCAACAAGGGGCTGAAGGATGCCCAGAAGGTACCCCATTGTATGGGATCTGATCTGGG
GCCTCGGTACACATGCTTTACATGTGTTTAGTCGAGGTTAAAAAAACGTCTAGGCCCCCCGAACCACGGG
GACGTGGTTTTCCTTTGAAAAACACGATGATAATATGGCCACAACCATGGTGAGCAAGGGCGAGGAGCTG
TTCACCGGGGTGGTGCCCATCCTGGTCGAGCTGGACGGCGACGTAAACGGCCACAAGTTCAGCGTGTCCG
GCGAGGGCGAGGGCGATGCCACCTACGGCAAGCTGACCCTGAAGTTCATCTGCACCACCGGCAAGCTGCC
CGTGCCCTGGCCCACCCTCGTGACCACCCTGACCTACGGCGTGCAGTGCTTCAGCCGCTACCCCGACCAC
ATGAAGCAGCACGACTTCTTCAAGTCCGCCATGCCCGAAGGCTACGTCCAGGAGCGCACCATCTTCTTCA
AGGACGACGGCAACTACAAGACCCGCGCCGAGGTGAAGTTCGAGGGCGACACCCTGGTGAACCGCATCGA
GCTGAAGGGCATCGACTTCAAGGAGGACGGCAACATCCTGGGGCACAAGCTGGAGTACAACTACAACAGC
CACAACGTCTATATCATGGCCGACAAGCAGAAGAACGGCATCAAGGTGAACTTCAAGATCCGCCACAACA
TCGAGGACGGCAGCGTGCAGCTCGCCGACCACTACCAGCAGAACACCCCCATCGGCGACGGCCCCGTGCT
GCTGCCCGACAACCACTACCTGAGCACCCAGTCCGCCCTGAGCAAAGACCCCAACGAGAAGCGCGATCAC
ATGGTCCTGCTGGAGTTCGTGACCGCCGCCGGGATCACTCTCGGCATGGACGAGCTGTACAAGTAAAGCG
GCCCCGGTCGAGGATAATCAACCTCTGGATTACAAAATTTGTGAAAGATTGACTGGTATTCTTAACTATG
TTGCTCCTTTTACGCTATGTGGATACGCTGCTTTAATGCCTTTGTATCATGCTATTGCTTCCCGTATGGC
TTTCATTTTCTCCTCCTTGTATAAATCCTGGTTGCTGTCTCTTTATGAGGAGTTGTGGCCCGTTGTCAGG
CAACGTGGCGTGGTGTGCACTGTGTTTGCTGACGCAACCCCCACTGGTTGGGGCATTGCCACCACCTGTC
AGCTCCTTTCCGGGACTTTCGCTTTCCCCCTCCCTATTGCCACGGCGGAACTCATCGCCGCCTGCCTTGC
CCGCTGCTGGACAGGGGCTCGGCTGTTGGGCACTGACAATTCCGTGGTGTTGTCGGGGAAGCTGACGTCC
TTTCCATGGCTGCTCGCCTGTGTTGCCACCTGGATTCTGCGCGGGACGTCCTTCTGCTACGTCCCTTCGG
CCCTCAATCCAGCGGACCTTCCTTCCCGCGGCCTGCTGCCGGCTCTGCGGCCTCTTCCGCGTCTTCGCCT
TCGCCCTCAGACGAGTCGGATCTCCCTTTGGGCCGCCTCCCCGCATCGGGAATTCGAGCTCGGTACCTTT
AAGACCAATGACTTACAAGGCAGCTGTAGATCTTAGCCACTTTTTAAAAGAAAAGGGGGGACTGGAAGGG
CTAATTCACTCCCAACGAAGACAAGATCTGCTTTTTGCTTGTACTGGGTCTCTCTGGTTAGACCAGATCT
GAGCCTGGGAGCTCTCTGGCTAACTAGGGAACCCACTGCTTAAGCCTCAATAAAGCTTGCCTTGAGTGCT
TCAAGTAGTGTGTGCCCGTCTGTTGTGTGACTCTGGTAACTAGAGATCCCTCAGACCCTTTTAGTCAGTG
TGGAAAATCTCTAGCAGCATCTAGCGTTTAAACCCGCTGATCAGCCTCGACTGTGCCTTCTAGTTGCCAG
CCATCTGTTGTTTGCCCCTCCCCCGTGCCTTCCTTGACCCTGGAAGGTGCCACTCCCACTGTCCTTTCCT
AATAAAATGAGGAAATTGCATCGCATTGTCTGAGTAGGTGTCATTCTATTCTGGGGGGTGGGGTGGGGCA
GGACAGCAAGGGGGAGGATTGGGAAGACAATAGCAGGCATGCTGGGGATGCGGTGGGCTCTATGGCTTCT
GAGGCGGAAAGAACCAGCTGGGGCTCTAGGGGGTATCCCC
[75 nt withheld, positions 5291-5365]
A
[48 nt withheld, positions 5367-5414]
CGCAGGCTTTCCCCGTCAAGCTCTAAATCGGGGCA
[57 nt withheld, positions 5450-5506]
A
[49 nt withheld, positions 5508-5556]
CCTTTGACGTTGGAGTCCACGTTCTTT
[37 nt withheld, positions 5584-5620]
ACCCTATCTCGGTCTATTCTTTTGATTTATAAGGGATTTTGCCGATTTCGGCCTATTGGTTAAAAAATGA
GCTGATTTAACAAAAATTTAACGCGAATTAATTCTGTGGAATGTGTGTCAGTTAGGGTGTGGAAAGTCCC
CAGGCTCCCCAGCAGGCAGAAGTATGCAAAGCATGCATCTCAATTAGTCAGCAACCAGGTGTGGAAAGTC
CCCAGGCTCCCCAGCAGGCAGAAGTATGCAAAGCATGCATCTCAATTAGTCAGCAACCATAGTCCCGCCC
CTAACTCCGCCCATCCCGCCCCTAACTCCGCCCAGTTCCGCCCATTCTCCGCCCCATGGCTGACTAATTT
TTTTTATTTATGCAGAGGCCGAGGCCGCCTCTGCCTCTGAGCTATTCCAGAAGTAGTGAGGAGGCTTTTT
TGGAGGCCTAGGCTTTTGCAAAAAGCTCCCGGGAGCTTGTATATCCATTTTCGGATCTGATCAGCACGTG
TTGACAATTAATCATCGGCATAGTATATCGGCATAGTATAATACGACAAGGTGAGGAACTAAACCATGGC
CAAGTTGACCAGTGCCGTTCCGGTGCTCACCGCGCGCGACGTCGCCGGAGCGGTCGAGTTCTGGACCGAC
CGGCTCGGGTTCTCCCGGGACTTCGTGGAGGACGACTTCGCCGGTGTGGTCCGGGACGACGTGACCCTGT
TCATCAGCGCGGTCCAGGACCAGGTGGTGCCGGACAACACCCTGGCCTGGGTGTGGGTGCGCGGCCTGGA
CGAGCTGTACGCCGAGTGGTCGGAGGTCGTGTCCACGAACTTCCGGGACGCCTCCGGGCCGGCCATGACC
GAGATCGGCGAGCAGCCGTGGGGGCGGGAGTTCGCCCTGCGCGACCCGGCCGGCAACTGCGTGCACTTCG
TGGCCGAGGAGCAGGACTGACACGTGCTACGAGATTTCGATTCCACCGCCGCCTTCTATGAAAGGTTGGG
CTTCGGAATCGTTTTCCGGGACGCCGGCTGGATGATCCTCCAGCGCGGGGATCTCATGCTGGAGTTCTTC
GCCCACCCCAACTTGTTTATTGCAGCTTATAATGGTTACAAATAAAGCAATAGCATCACAAATTTCACAA
ATAAAGCATTTTTTTCACTGCATTCTAGTTGTGGTTTGTCCAAACTCATCAATGTATCTTATCATGTCTG
TATACCGTCGACCTCTAGCTAGAGCTTGGCGTAATCATGGTCATAGCTGTTTCCTGTGTGAAATTGTTAT
CCGCTCACAATTCCACACAACATACGAGCCGGAAGCATAAAGTGTAAAGCCTGGGGTGCCTAATGAGTGA
GCTAACTCACATTAATTGCGTTGCGCTCACTGCCCGCTTTCCAGTCGGGAAACCTGTCGTGCCAGCTGCA
TTAATGAATCGGCCAACGCGCGGGGAGAGGCGGTTTGCGTATTGGGCGCTCTTCCGCTTCCTCGCTCACT
GACTCGCTGCGCTCGGTCGTTCGGCTGCGGCGAGCGGTATCAGCTCACTCAAAGGCGGTAATACGGTTAT
CCACAGAATCAGGGGATAACGCAGGAAAGAACATGTGAGCAAAAGGCCAGCAAAAGGCCAGGAACCGTAA
AAAGGCCGCGTTGCTGGCGTTTTTCCATAGGCTCCGCCCCCCTGACGAGCATCACAAAAATCGACGCTCA
AGTCAGAGGTGGCGAAACCCGACAGGACTATAAAGATACCAGGCGTTTCCCCCTGGAAGCTCCCTCGTGC
GCTCTCCTGTTCCGACCCTGCCGCTTACCGGATACCTGTCCGCCTTTCTCCCTTCGGGAAGCGTGGCGCT
TTCTCATAGCTCACGCTGTAGGTATCTCAGTTCGGTGTAGGTCGTTCGCTCCAAGCTGGGCTGTGTGCAC
GAACCCCCCGTTCAGCCCGACCGCTGCGCCTTATCCGGTAACTATCGTCTTGAGTCCAACCCGGTAAGAC
ACGACTTATCGCCACTGGCAGCAGCCACTGGTAACAGGATTAGCAGAGCGAGGTATGTAGGCGGTGCTAC
AGAGTTCTTGAAGTGGTGGCCTAACTACGGCTACACTAGAAGGACAGTATTTGGTATCTGCGCTCTGCTG
AAGCCAGTTACCTTCGGAAAAAGAGTTGGTAGCTCTTGATCCGGCAAACAAACCACCGCTGGTAGCGGTG
GTTTTTTTGTTTGCAAGCAGCAGATTACGCGCAGAAAAAAAGGATCTCAAGAAGATCCTTTGATCTTTTC
TACGGGGTCTGACGCTCAGTGGAACGAAAACTCACGTTAAGGGATTTTGGTCATGAGATTATCAAAAAGG
ATCTTCACCTAGATCCTTTTAAATTAAAAATGAAGTTTTAAATCAATCTAAAGTATATATGAGTAAACTT
GGTCTGACAGTTACCAATGCTTAATCAGTGAGGCACCTATCTCAGCGATCTGTCTATTTCGTTCATCCAT
AGTTGCCTGACTCCCCGTCGTGTAGATAACTACGATACGGGAGGGCTTACCATCTGGCCCCAGTGCTGCA
ATGATACCGCGAGACCCACGCTCACCGGCTCCAGATTTATCAGCAATAAACCAGCCAGCCGGAAGGGCCG
AGCGCAGAAGTGGTCCTGCAACTTTATCCGCCTCCATCCAGTCTATTAATTGTTGCCGGGAAGCTAGAGT
AAGTAGTTCGCCAGTTAATAGTTTGCGCAACGTTGTTGCCATTGCTACAGGCATCGTGGTGTCACGCTCG
TCGTTTGGTATGGCTTCATTCAGCTCCGGTTCCCAACGATCAAGGCGAGTTACATGATCCCCCATGTTGT
GCAAAAAAGCGGTTAGCTCCTTCGGTCCTCCGATCGTTGTCAGAAGTAAGTTGGCCGCAGTGTTATCACT
CATGGTTATGGCAGCACTGCATAATTCTCTTACTGTCATGCCATCCGTAAGATGCTTTTCTGTGACTGGT
GAGTACTCAACCAAGTCATTCTGAGAATAGTGTATGCGGCGACCGAGTTGCTCTTGCCCGGCGTCAATAC
GGGATAATACCGCGCCACATAGCAGAACTTTAAAAGTGCTCATCATTGGAAAACGTTCTTCGGGGCGAAA
ACTCTCAAGGATCTTACCGCTGTTGAGATCCAGTTCGATGTAACCCACTCGTGCACCCAACTGATCTTCA
GCATCTTTTACTTTCACCAGCGTTTCTGGGTGAGCAAAAACAGGAAGGCAAAATGCCGCAAAAAAGGGAA
TAAGGGCGACACGGAAATGTTGAATACTCATACTCTTCCTTTTTCAATATTATTGAAGCATTTATCAGGG
TTATTGTCTCATGAGCGGATACATATTTGAATGTATTTAGAAAAATAAACAAATAGGGGTTCCGCGCACA
TTTCCCCGAAAGTGCCACCTGACGTC
