Features (pLannotate 1.2.2; 30 found; start..end, strand, type, name):
      1..200     +  promoter       CMV promoter: human cytomegalovirus (CMV) immediate early promoter
    218..398     +  LTR            5' LTR (truncated): truncated 5' long terminal repeat (LTR) from HIV-1
    445..570     +  misc_feature   HIV-1 Ψ: packaging signal of human immunodeficiency virus type 1
    554..917     +  CDS            HIV-1 gag (fragment): gag protein from human immunodeficiency virus 1; gag
   1063..1296    +  misc_feature   RRE: The Rev response element (RRE) of HIV-1 allows for Rev-dependent mRNA export from the nucleus to the cytoplasm.
   1673..1773    +  CDS            Rev (fragment): human immunodeficiency virus 1 (HIV-1) Rev protein; rev; enhances nuclear export of unspliced and incompletely spliced viral mRNAs
   1779..1896    +  misc_feature   cPPT/CTS: central polypurine tract and central termination sequence of HIV-1
   1898..2258    +  CDS            hGLuc (fragment): secreted Gaussia luciferase human codon-optimized
   2282..2868    +  misc_feature   IRES2: internal ribosome entry site (IRES) of the encephalomyocarditis virus (EMCV)
   2869..3588    +  CDS            EGFP: the original enhanced GFP (Yang et al., 1996) mammalian codon-optimized
   3608..4196    +  misc_feature   WPRE: woodchuck hepatitis virus posttranscriptional regulatory element
   4215..4283    +  CDS            nef (fragment): NEF_HV1Z2 - Experimental evidence at protein level: Swiss-Prot protein existence level 1. Extracellular Nef protein targets CD4(+) T-lymphocytes for apoptosis by interacting with CXCR4 surface receptors. From Human immunodeficiency virus type 1 group M subtype D (isolate Z2/CDC-Z34) (HIV-1).
   4285..4518    +  LTR            3' LTR (ΔU3): self-inactivating 3' long terminal repeat (LTR) from HIV-1
   4553..4777    +  polyA_signal   bGH poly(A) signal: bovine growth hormone polyadenylation signal
   4781..4802    +  promoter       SV40 promoter (fragment): SV40 enhancer and early promoter
   4823..5251    +  rep_origin     f1 ori (sequence partly withheld): f1 bacteriophage origin of replication; arrow indicates direction of (+) strand synthesis
   5265..5594    +  promoter       SV40 promoter: SV40 enhancer and early promoter
   5642..5689    +  promoter       EM7 promoter: synthetic bacterial promoter&nbsp
   5708..6082    +  CDS            BleoR: antibiotic-binding protein; Sh ble from Streptoalloteichus hindustanus; confers resistance to bleomycin, phleomycin, and Zeocin™
   6092..6217    +  CDS            ble (fragment): BLE_KLEPN - Experimental evidence at protein level: Swiss-Prot protein existence level 1. Binding protein with a strong affinity to the bleomycin family of antibiotics. Binds to CL990; an antimitotic-antibiotic compound. From Klebsiella pneumoniae.
   6212..6333    +  polyA_signal   SV40 poly(A) signal: SV40 polyadenylation signal
   6406..6422    -  protein_bind   lac operator: The lac repressor binds to the lac operator to inhibit transcription in E. coli. This inhibition can be relieved by adding lactose or isopropyl-β-D-thiogalactopyranoside (IPTG). lac repressor encoded by lacI
   6430..6460    -  promoter       lac promoter: promoter for the E. coli lac operon
   6475..6496    -  protein_bind   CAP binding site: CAP binding activates transcription in the presence of cAMP. E. coli catabolite activator protein
   6509..6601    -  CDS            lacI (fragment): lac repressor; lacI; The lac repressor binds to the lac operator to inhibit transcription in E. coli. This inhibition can be relieved by adding lactose or isopropyl-β-D-thiogalactopyranoside (IPTG).
   6784..7372    -  rep_origin     ori: high-copy-number ColE1/pMB1/pBR322/pUC origin of replication
   7543..8403    -  CDS            AmpR: β-lactamase; bla; confers resistance to ampicillin, carbenicillin, and related antibiotics
   8404..8508    -  promoter       AmpR promoter: bla
   8567..8619    -  misc_feature   bom (fragment): basis of mobility region from pBR322
   8774..9153    +  enhancer       CMV enhancer: human cytomegalovirus immediate early enhancer
>Addgene plasmid #158959 | pLenti-trGluc | addgene full sequence | sequence record 314243 | Addgene NGS Result
GTGATGCGGTTTTGGCAGTACATCAATGGGCGTGGATAGCGGTTTGACTCACGGGGATTTCCAAGTCTCC
ACCCCATTGACGTCAATGGGAGTTTGTTTTGGCACCAAAATCAACGGGACTTTCCAAAATGTCGTAACAA
CTCCGCCCCATTGACGCAAATGGGCGGTAGGCGTGTACGGTGGGAGGTCTATATAAGCAGCGCGTTTTGC
CTGTACTGGGTCTCTCTGGTTAGACCAGATCTGAGCCTGGGAGCTCTCTGGCTAACTAGGGAACCCACTG
CTTAAGCCTCAATAAAGCTTGCCTTGAGTGCTTCAAGTAGTGTGTGCCCGTCTGTTGTGTGACTCTGGTA
ACTAGAGATCCCTCAGACCCTTTTAGTCAGTGTGGAAAATCTCTAGCAGTGGCGCCCGAACAGGGACTTG
AAAGCGAAAGGGAAACCAGAGGAGCTCTCTCGACGCAGGACTCGGCTTGCTGAAGCGCGCACGGCAAGAG
GCGAGGGGCGGCGACTGGTGAGTACGCCAAAAATTTTGACTAGCGGAGGCTAGAAGGAGAGAGATGGGTG
CGAGAGCGTCAGTATTAAGCGGGGGAGAATTAGATCGCGATGGGAAAAAATTCGGTTAAGGCCAGGGGGA
AAGAAAAAATATAAATTAAAACATATAGTATGGGCAAGCAGGGAGCTAGAACGATTCGCAGTTAATCCTG
GCCTGTTAGAAACATCAGAAGGCTGTAGACAAATACTGGGACAGCTACAACCATCCCTTCAGACAGGATC
AGAAGAACTTAGATCATTATATAATACAGTAGCAACCCTCTATTGTGTGCATCAAAGGATAGAGATAAAA
GACACCAAGGAAGCTTTAGACAAGATAGAGGAAGAGCAAAACAAAAGTAAGACCACCGCACAGCAAGCGG
CCGCTGATCTTCAGACCTGGAGGAGGAGATATGAGGGACAATTGGAGAAGTGAATTATATAAATATAAAG
TAGTAAAAATTGAACCATTAGGAGTAGCACCCACCAAGGCAAAGAGAAGAGTGGTGCAGAGAGAAAAAAG
AGCAGTGGGAATAGGAGCTTTGTTCCTTGGGTTCTTGGGAGCAGCAGGAAGCACTATGGGCGCAGCGTCA
ATGACGCTGACGGTACAGGCCAGACAATTATTGTCTGGTATAGTGCAGCAGCAGAACAATTTGCTGAGGG
CTATTGAGGCGCAACAGCATCTGTTGCAACTCACAGTCTGGGGCATCAAGCAGCTCCAGGCAAGAATCCT
GGCTGTGGAAAGATACCTAAAGGATCAACAGCTCCTGGGGATTTGGGGTTGCTCTGGAAAACTCATTTGC
ACCACTGCTGTGCCTTGGAATGCTAGTTGGAGTAATAAATCTCTGGAACAGATTTGGAATCACACGACCT
GGATGGAGTGGGACAGAGAAATTAACAATTACACAAGCTTAATACACTCCTTAATTGAAGAATCGCAAAA
CCAGCAAGAAAAGAATGAACAAGAATTATTGGAATTAGATAAATGGGCAAGTTTGTGGAATTGGTTTAAC
ATAACAAATTGGCTGTGGTATATAAAATTATTCATAATGATAGTAGGAGGCTTGGTAGGTTTAAGAATAG
TTTTTGCTGTACTTTCTATAGTGAATAGAGTTAGGCAGGGATATTCACCATTATCGTTTCAGACCCACCT
CCCAACCCCGAGGGGACCCGACAGGCCCGAAGGAATAGAAGAAGAAGGTGGAGAGAGAGACAGAGACAGA
TCCATTCGATTAGTGAACGGATCTTAACTTTTAAAAGAAAAGGGGGGATTGGGGGGTACAGTGCAGGGGA
AAGAATAGTAGACATAATAGCAACAGACATACAAACTAAAGAATTACAAAAACAAATTACAAAAATTCAA
AATTTTGAAGCTGGCTGCACCAGGGGCTGTCTGATCTGCCTGTCCCACATCAAGTGCACGCCCAAGATGA
AGAAGTTCATCCCAGGACGCTGCCACACCTACGAAGGCGACAAAGAGTCCGCACAGGGCGGCATAGGCGA
GGCGATCGTCGACATTCCTGAGATTCCTGGGTTCAAGGACTTGGAGCCCATGGAGCAGTTCATCGCACAG
GTCGATCTGTGTGTGGACTGCACAACTGGCTGCCTCAAAGGGCTTGCCAACGTGCAGTGTTCTGACCTGC
TCAAGAAGTGGCTGCCGCAACGCTGTGCGACCTTTGCCAGCAAGATCCAGGGCCAGGTGGACAAGATCAA
GGGGGCCGGTGGTGACTAGGCTCAAGCTTCGAATTGATCCGCCCCTCTCCCTCCCCCCCCCCTAACGTTA
CTGGCCGAAGCCGCTTGGAATAAGGCCGGTGTGCGTTTGTCTATATGTTATTTTCCACCATATTGCCGTC
TTTTGGCAATGTGAGGGCCCGGAAACCTGGCCCTGTCTTCTTGACGAGCATTCCTAGGGGTCTTTCCCCT
CTCGCCAAAGGAATGCAAGGTCTGTTGAATGTCGTGAAGGAAGCAGTTCCTCTGGAAGCTTCTTGAAGAC
AAACAACGTCTGTAGCGACCCTTTGCAGGCAGCGGAACCCCCCACCTGGCGACAGGTGCCTCTGCGGCCA
AAAGCCACGTGTATAAGATACACCTGCAAAGGCGGCACAACCCCAGTGCCACGTTGTGAGTTGGATAGTT
GTGGAAAGAGTCAAATGGCTCTCCTCAAGCGTATTCAACAAGGGGCTGAAGGATGCCCAGAAGGTACCCC
ATTGTATGGGATCTGATCTGGGGCCTCGGTACACATGCTTTACATGTGTTTAGTCGAGGTTAAAAAAACG
TCTAGGCCCCCCGAACCACGGGGACGTGGTTTTCCTTTGAAAAACACGATGATAATATGGCCACAACCAT
GGTGAGCAAGGGCGAGGAGCTGTTCACCGGGGTGGTGCCCATCCTGGTCGAGCTGGACGGCGACGTAAAC
GGCCACAAGTTCAGCGTGTCCGGCGAGGGCGAGGGCGATGCCACCTACGGCAAGCTGACCCTGAAGTTCA
TCTGCACCACCGGCAAGCTGCCCGTGCCCTGGCCCACCCTCGTGACCACCCTGACCTACGGCGTGCAGTG
CTTCAGCCGCTACCCCGACCACATGAAGCAGCACGACTTCTTCAAGTCCGCCATGCCCGAAGGCTACGTC
CAGGAGCGCACCATCTTCTTCAAGGACGACGGCAACTACAAGACCCGCGCCGAGGTGAAGTTCGAGGGCG
ACACCCTGGTGAACCGCATCGAGCTGAAGGGCATCGACTTCAAGGAGGACGGCAACATCCTGGGGCACAA
GCTGGAGTACAACTACAACAGCCACAACGTCTATATCATGGCCGACAAGCAGAAGAACGGCATCAAGGTG
AACTTCAAGATCCGCCACAACATCGAGGACGGCAGCGTGCAGCTCGCCGACCACTACCAGCAGAACACCC
CCATCGGCGACGGCCCCGTGCTGCTGCCCGACAACCACTACCTGAGCACCCAGTCCGCCCTGAGCAAAGA
CCCCAACGAGAAGCGCGATCACATGGTCCTGCTGGAGTTCGTGACCGCCGCCGGGATCACTCTCGGCATG
GACGAGCTGTACAAGTAAAGCGGCCCCGGTCGAGGATAATCAACCTCTGGATTACAAAATTTGTGAAAGA
TTGACTGGTATTCTTAACTATGTTGCTCCTTTTACGCTATGTGGATACGCTGCTTTAATGCCTTTGTATC
ATGCTATTGCTTCCCGTATGGCTTTCATTTTCTCCTCCTTGTATAAATCCTGGTTGCTGTCTCTTTATGA
GGAGTTGTGGCCCGTTGTCAGGCAACGTGGCGTGGTGTGCACTGTGTTTGCTGACGCAACCCCCACTGGT
TGGGGCATTGCCACCACCTGTCAGCTCCTTTCCGGGACTTTCGCTTTCCCCCTCCCTATTGCCACGGCGG
AACTCATCGCCGCCTGCCTTGCCCGCTGCTGGACAGGGGCTCGGCTGTTGGGCACTGACAATTCCGTGGT
GTTGTCGGGGAAGCTGACGTCCTTTCCATGGCTGCTCGCCTGTGTTGCCACCTGGATTCTGCGCGGGACG
TCCTTCTGCTACGTCCCTTCGGCCCTCAATCCAGCGGACCTTCCTTCCCGCGGCCTGCTGCCGGCTCTGC
GGCCTCTTCCGCGTCTTCGCCTTCGCCCTCAGACGAGTCGGATCTCCCTTTGGGCCGCCTCCCCGCATCG
GGAATTCGAGCTCGGTACCTTTAAGACCAATGACTTACAAGGCAGCTGTAGATCTTAGCCACTTTTTAAA
AGAAAAGGGGGGACTGGAAGGGCTAATTCACTCCCAACGAAGACAAGATCTGCTTTTTGCTTGTACTGGG
TCTCTCTGGTTAGACCAGATCTGAGCCTGGGAGCTCTCTGGCTAACTAGGGAACCCACTGCTTAAGCCTC
AATAAAGCTTGCCTTGAGTGCTTCAAGTAGTGTGTGCCCGTCTGTTGTGTGACTCTGGTAACTAGAGATC
CCTCAGACCCTTTTAGTCAGTGTGGAAAATCTCTAGCAGCATCTAGCGTTTAAACCCGCTGATCAGCCTC
GACTGTGCCTTCTAGTTGCCAGCCATCTGTTGTTTGCCCCTCCCCCGTGCCTTCCTTGACCCTGGAAGGT
GCCACTCCCACTGTCCTTTCCTAATAAAATGAGGAAATTGCATCGCATTGTCTGAGTAGGTGTCATTCTA
TTCTGGGGGGTGGGGTGGGGCAGGACAGCAAGGGGGAGGATTGGGAAGACAATAGCAGGCATGCTGGGGA
TGCGGTGGGCTCTATGGCTTCTGAGGCGGAAAGAACCAGCTGGGGCTCTAGGGGGTATCCCC
[124 nt withheld, positions 4823-4946]
C
[91 nt withheld, positions 4948-5038]
A
[49 nt withheld, positions 5040-5088]
CCTTTGACGTTGGAGTCCACGTTCTTT
[37 nt withheld, positions 5116-5152]
ACCCTATCTCGGTCTATTCTTTTGATTTATAAGGGATTTTGCCGATTTCGGCCTATTGGTTAAAAAATGA
GCTGATTTAACAAAAATTTAACGCGAATTAATTCTGTGGAATGTGTGTCAGTTAGGGTGTGGAAAGTCCC
CAGGCTCCCCAGCAGGCAGAAGTATGCAAAGCATGCATCTCAATTAGTCAGCAACCAGGTGTGGAAAGTC
CCCAGGCTCCCCAGCAGGCAGAAGTATGCAAAGCATGCATCTCAATTAGTCAGCAACCATAGTCCCGCCC
CTAACTCCGCCCATCCCGCCCCTAACTCCGCCCAGTTCCGCCCATTCTCCGCCCCATGGCTGACTAATTT
TTTTTATTTATGCAGAGGCCGAGGCCGCCTCTGCCTCTGAGCTATTCCAGAAGTAGTGAGGAGGCTTTTT
TGGAGGCCTAGGCTTTTGCAAAAAGCTCCCGGGAGCTTGTATATCCATTTTCGGATCTGATCAGCACGTG
TTGACAATTAATCATCGGCATAGTATATCGGCATAGTATAATACGACAAGGTGAGGAACTAAACCATGGC
CAAGTTGACCAGTGCCGTTCCGGTGCTCACCGCGCGCGACGTCGCCGGAGCGGTCGAGTTCTGGACCGAC
CGGCTCGGGTTCTCCCGGGACTTCGTGGAGGACGACTTCGCCGGTGTGGTCCGGGACGACGTGACCCTGT
TCATCAGCGCGGTCCAGGACCAGGTGGTGCCGGACAACACCCTGGCCTGGGTGTGGGTGCGCGGCCTGGA
CGAGCTGTACGCCGAGTGGTCGGAGGTCGTGTCCACGAACTTCCGGGACGCCTCCGGGCCGGCCATGACC
GAGATCGGCGAGCAGCCGTGGGGGCGGGAGTTCGCCCTGCGCGACCCGGCCGGCAACTGCGTGCACTTCG
TGGCCGAGGAGCAGGACTGACACGTGCTACGAGATTTCGATTCCACCGCCGCCTTCTATGAAAGGTTGGG
CTTCGGAATCGTTTTCCGGGACGCCGGCTGGATGATCCTCCAGCGCGGGGATCTCATGCTGGAGTTCTTC
GCCCACCCCAACTTGTTTATTGCAGCTTATAATGGTTACAAATAAAGCAATAGCATCACAAATTTCACAA
ATAAAGCATTTTTTTCACTGCATTCTAGTTGTGGTTTGTCCAAACTCATCAATGTATCTTATCATGTCTG
TATACCGTCGACCTCTAGCTAGAGCTTGGCGTAATCATGGTCATAGCTGTTTCCTGTGTGAAATTGTTAT
CCGCTCACAATTCCACACAACATACGAGCCGGAAGCATAAAGTGTAAAGCCTGGGGTGCCTAATGAGTGA
GCTAACTCACATTAATTGCGTTGCGCTCACTGCCCGCTTTCCAGTCGGGAAACCTGTCGTGCCAGCTGCA
TTAATGAATCGGCCAACGCGCGGGGAGAGGCGGTTTGCGTATTGGGCGCTCTTCCGCTTCCTCGCTCACT
GACTCGCTGCGCTCGGTCGTTCGGCTGCGGCGAGCGGTATCAGCTCACTCAAAGGCGGTAATACGGTTAT
CCACAGAATCAGGGGATAACGCAGGAAAGAACATGTGAGCAAAAGGCCAGCAAAAGGCCAGGAACCGTAA
AAAGGCCGCGTTGCTGGCGTTTTTCCATAGGCTCCGCCCCCCTGACGAGCATCACAAAAATCGACGCTCA
AGTCAGAGGTGGCGAAACCCGACAGGACTATAAAGATACCAGGCGTTTCCCCCTGGAAGCTCCCTCGTGC
GCTCTCCTGTTCCGACCCTGCCGCTTACCGGATACCTGTCCGCCTTTCTCCCTTCGGGAAGCGTGGCGCT
TTCTCATAGCTCACGCTGTAGGTATCTCAGTTCGGTGTAGGTCGTTCGCTCCAAGCTGGGCTGTGTGCAC
GAACCCCCCGTTCAGCCCGACCGCTGCGCCTTATCCGGTAACTATCGTCTTGAGTCCAACCCGGTAAGAC
ACGACTTATCGCCACTGGCAGCAGCCACTGGTAACAGGATTAGCAGAGCGAGGTATGTAGGCGGTGCTAC
AGAGTTCTTGAAGTGGTGGCCTAACTACGGCTACACTAGAAGAACAGTATTTGGTATCTGCGCTCTGCTG
AAGCCAGTTACCTTCGGAAAAAGAGTTGGTAGCTCTTGATCCGGCAAACAAACCACCGCTGGTAGCGGTG
GTTTTTTTGTTTGCAAGCAGCAGATTACGCGCAGAAAAAAAGGATCTCAAGAAGATCCTTTGATCTTTTC
TACGGGGTCTGACGCTCAGTGGAACGAAAACTCACGTTAAGGGATTTTGGTCATGAGATTATCAAAAAGG
ATCTTCACCTAGATCCTTTTAAATTAAAAATGAAGTTTTAAATCAATCTAAAGTATATATGAGTAAACTT
GGTCTGACAGTTACCAATGCTTAATCAGTGAGGCACCTATCTCAGCGATCTGTCTATTTCGTTCATCCAT
AGTTGCCTGACTCCCCGTCGTGTAGATAACTACGATACGGGAGGGCTTACCATCTGGCCCCAGTGCTGCA
ATGATACCGCGAGACCCACGCTCACCGGCTCCAGATTTATCAGCAATAAACCAGCCAGCCGGAAGGGCCG
AGCGCAGAAGTGGTCCTGCAACTTTATCCGCCTCCATCCAGTCTATTAATTGTTGCCGGGAAGCTAGAGT
AAGTAGTTCGCCAGTTAATAGTTTGCGCAACGTTGTTGCCATTGCTACAGGCATCGTGGTGTCACGCTCG
TCGTTTGGTATGGCTTCATTCAGCTCCGGTTCCCAACGATCAAGGCGAGTTACATGATCCCCCATGTTGT
GCAAAAAAGCGGTTAGCTCCTTCGGTCCTCCGATCGTTGTCAGAAGTAAGTTGGCCGCAGTGTTATCACT
CATGGTTATGGCAGCACTGCATAATTCTCTTACTGTCATGCCATCCGTAAGATGCTTTTCTGTGACTGGT
GAGTACTCAACCAAGTCATTCTGAGAATAGTGTATGCGGCGACCGAGTTGCTCTTGCCCGGCGTCAATAC
GGGATAATACCGCGCCACATAGCAGAACTTTAAAAGTGCTCATCATTGGAAAACGTTCTTCGGGGCGAAA
ACTCTCAAGGATCTTACCGCTGTTGAGATCCAGTTCGATGTAACCCACTCGTGCACCCAACTGATCTTCA
GCATCTTTTACTTTCACCAGCGTTTCTGGGTGAGCAAAAACAGGAAGGCAAAATGCCGCAAAAAAGGGAA
TAAGGGCGACACGGAAATGTTGAATACTCATACTCTTCCTTTTTCAATATTATTGAAGCATTTATCAGGG
TTATTGTCTCATGAGCGGATACATATTTGAATGTATTTAGAAAAATAAACAAATAGGGGTTCCGCGCACA
TTTCCCCGAAAAGTGCCACCTGACGTCGACGGATCGGGAGATCTCCCGATCCCCTATGGTGCACTCTCAG
TACAATCTGCTCTGATGCCGCATAGTTAAGCCAGTATCTGCTCCCTGCTTGTGTGTTGGAGGTCGCTGAG
TAGTGCGCGAGCAAAATTTAAGCTACAACAAGGCAAGGCTTGACCGACAATTGCATGAAGAATCTGCTTA
GGGTTAGGCGTTTTGCGCTGCTTCGCGATGTACGGGCCAGATATACGCGTTGACATTGATTATTGACTAG
TTATTAATAGTAATCAATTACGGGGTCATTAGTTCATAGCCCATATATGGAGTTCCGCGTTACATAACTT
ACGGTAAATGGCCCGCCTGGCTGACCGCCCAACGACCCCCGCCCATTGACGTCAATAATGACGTATGTTC
CCATAGTAACGCCAATAGGGACTTTCCATTGACGTCAATGGGTGGAGTATTTACGGTAAACTGCCCACTT
GGCAGTACATCAAGTGTATCATATGCCAAGTACGCCCCCTATTGACGTCAATGACGGTAAATGGCCCGCC
TGGCATTATGCCCAGTACATGACCTTATGGGACTTTCCTACTTGGCAGTACATCTACGTATTAGTCATCG
CTATTACCATG
