>Addgene plasmid #158959 | pLenti-trGluc | depositor partial sequence | sequence record 307513 | trGluc
AAGCTGGCTGCACCAGGGGCTGTCTGATCTGCCTGTCCCACATCAAGTGCACGCCCAAGATGAAGAAGTT
CATCCCAGGACGCTGCCACACCTACGAAGGCGACAAAGAGTCCGCACAGGGCGGCATAGGCGAGGCGATC
GTCGACATTCCTGAGATTCCTGGGTTCAAGGACTTGGAGCCCATGGAGCAGTTCATCGCACAGGTCGATC
TGTGTGTGGACTGCACAACTGGCTGCCTCAAAGGGCTTGCCAACGTGCAGTGTTCTGACCTGCTCAAGAA
GTGGCTGCCGCAACGCTGTGCGACCTTTGCCAGCAAGATCCAGGGCCAGGTGGACAAGATCAAGGGGGCC
GGTGGTGACTAG
